Addgene plasmid #53807: ADAMTS1_pCSdest
Depositing lab: Roger Reeves. Depositing organization: Johns Hopkins University and School of Medicine. Publication: Survey of Human Chromosome 21 Gene Expression Effects on Early Development in Danio rerio. Edie S, Zaghloul NA, Leitch CC, Klinedinst DK, Lebron J, Thole JF, McCallion AS, Katsanis N, Reeves RH. G3 (Bethesda). 2018 Jul 2;8(7):2215-2223. doi: 10.1534/g3.118.200144. PubMed 29760202.
Backbone
  Vector backbone: pCSDest
  Backbone manufacturer: Lawson Lab (Addgene Plasmid 22423)
  Backbone size w/o insert (bp): 4095
  Vector type: Mammalian Expression
Growth in bacteria
  Bacterial resistance: Ampicillin, 100 μg/mL
  Growth temperature: 37°C
  Growth strain: Top10
  Copy number: High Copy
Gene/Insert
  Gene/Insert name: ADAMTS1
  Species: H. sapiens (human)
  Insert size (bp): 2904
  Entrez Gene: ADAMTS1 (a.k.a. C3-C5, METH1)
  Promoter: SP6 and CMV
  Cloning method: Gateway Cloning
  Sequencing primers: 5′ CMV-F; 3′ EBV-Rev
Terms and licenses: Academic/Nonprofit Terms; Industry Terms
Depositor comments: BC036515
How to cite: ADAMTS1_pCSdest was a gift from Roger Reeves (Addgene plasmid # 53807 ; http://n2t.net/addgene:53807 ; RRID:Addgene_53807)
