[The description below was written by a language model from this plasmid's Addgene catalogue record.]
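Description:
ADAMTS1_pCSdest is an expression clone carrying the human ADAMTS1 open reading frame (also known as METH1 or C3-C5), an insert of about 2.9 kb, placed in the pCSDest Gateway destination backbone of roughly 4.1 kb. The insert was introduced by Gateway recombination, so the coding sequence is expected to be flanked by the att sites left behind by that reaction, although no feature table is provided to confirm their positions. The depositor comment gives what appears to be a cDNA clone accession as the source of the sequence. The plasmid is catalogued as a mammalian expression vector, is maintained in E. coli at high copy number, and is selected with ampicillin. The record does not list the replication origin, polyadenylation signal or any epitope tags or reporters.

Two promoters are recorded upstream of the insert: CMV and SP6. The CMV promoter drives strong constitutive transcription by RNA polymerase II after the DNA is introduced into vertebrate cells. The SP6 bacteriophage promoter allows the same plasmid to serve as a template for in vitro transcription of synthetic mRNA. This dual arrangement is typical of the CS2-type vectors commonly used in zebrafish and Xenopus work, where mRNA is injected into early embryos.

The associated publication surveyed the effects of expressing human chromosome 21 genes on early development in zebrafish. This suggests the construct belongs to a set of clones built to overexpress individual chromosome 21 genes, here ADAMTS1, in embryos and score the resulting developmental phenotypes.
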