>Addgene plasmid #53807 | ADAMTS1_pCSdest | addgene partial sequence | sequence record 153765 | CMV-F 5'-CGCAAATGGGCGGTAGGCGTG-3'
ACCGCCATTCTGCCTGGGGACGTCGGAGCAAGCTTGATTTAGGTGACACTATAGAATACAAGCTACTTGT
TCTTTTTGCAGGATCCCATCGATTCGAATTCAAGGATCACAAGTTTGTACAAAAAAGCAGGCACCATGCA
GCGAGCTGTGCCCGAGGGGTTCGGAAGGCGCAAGCTGGGCAGCGACATGGGGAACGCGGAGCGGGCTCCG
GGGTCTCGGAGCTTTGGGCCCGTACCCACGCTGCTGCTGCTCGCCGCGGCGCTACTGGCCGTGTCGGACG
CACTCGGGCGCCCCTCCGAGGAGGACGAGGAGCTAGTGGTGCCGGAGCTGGAGCGCGCCCCGGGACACGG
GACCACGCGCCTCCGCCTGCACGCCTTTGACCAGCAGCTGGATCTGGAGCTGCGGCCCGACAGCAGCTTT
TTGGCGCCCGGCTTCACGCTCCAGAACGTGGGGCGCAAATCCGGGTCCGAGACGCCGCTTCCGGAAACCG
ACCTGGCGCACTGCTTCTACTCCGGCACCGTGAATGGCGATCCCAGCTCGGCTGCCGCCCTCAGCCTCTG
CGAGGGCGTGCGCGGCGCCTTCTACCTGCTGGGGGAGGCGTATTTCATCCAGCCGCTGCCCGCCGCCAGC
GAGCGCCTCGCCACCGCCGCCCCAGGGGAGAAGCCGCCGGCACCACTACAGTTCCACCTCCTGCGGCGGA
ATCGGCAGGGCGACGTAGGCGGCACGTGCGGGGTCGTGGACGACGAGCCCCGGCCGACTGGGAA
