>Addgene plasmid #53807 | ADAMTS1_pCSdest | addgene partial sequence | sequence record 153766 | EBV-Rev 5'-GTGGTTTGTCCAAACTCATC-3'
ATACGACTCACTATAGTTCTAGAGGCTCGAGAGGATCACCACTTTGTACAAGAAAGCTGGGTTTTAACTG
CATTCTGCCATTGTGCAAAAGTCTATGAAATGTTTAGGTTTCTTTAAAGGATCACAGCTCTCATGAGATA
ACACCCCTCCATCATGGGACAGACACTTCAAGCTTCTTTTTTTGTAACCCTTCCCACAGGTCTTAGAACA
TGATGACCACTCCCCCAGCTGCCACTGGGGGCAGGGATGGTCTGCACAAGGTCTGGTGCTGGCTGGCTTC
ACTTCCTTTGCACACTCGGAAGCAGGCTGTCCATTAATGTCTCGGCATTCTACCAGTCTTCTCTGCCAAC
CCAATTCACATGACTTAGAACATTCGCCCCACTCTTCAATGACCCATGCTGAAAAAGTGGGGATAGCATT
GAAAGATTCCTTCTTCTTCTTTACGAAGTAGGTGTATTTAATTTTAGGTCGAAGGGCATTGCCCACAGTA
AGAACCTGGATGGTCAAGGGCTCTTTGAGAGGGCTAAAGCTGCGAATTCTTTCCAATGCCGCAGAGGAGC
CGCTGTACCTCAAGACAACACCTTTGTACATAATGTCTTGCTCTAAGGTGGACAAAGTGTAGTCACCATT
AAGAATATATGTGCCATCAGCAGCTTTGATGGCAAGAAAGCTGCCATTGTTCCTGGATCCCCTCTGGTTC
CGCTGTTTCACTTCGATGTTGGTGGCTCCAGTTGGAATTGTGATGATATCATGATATCCAGGTTT
